>Addgene plasmid #175874 | HEY2.1.2-gDNA | addgene full sequence | sequence record 346208 | Addgene NGS Result
GGCGGGGCGGGGCGGGGCGAGGGGCGGGGCGGGGCGAGGCGGAGAGGTGCGGCGGCAGCCAATCAGAGCG
GCGCGCTCCGAAAGTTTCCTTTTATGGCGAGGCGGCGGCGGCGGCGGCCCTATAAAAAGCGAAGCGCGCG
GCGGGCGGGAGTCGCTGCGCGCTGCCTTCGCCCCGTGCCCCGCTCCGCCGCCGCCTCGCGCCGCCCGCCC
CGGCTCTGACTGACCGCGTTACTCCCACAGGTGAGCGGGCGGGACGGCCCTTCTCCTCCGGGCTGTAATT
AGCTGAGCAAGAGGTAAGGGTTTAAGGGATGGTTGGTTGGTGGGGTATTAATGTTTAATTACCTGGAGCA
CCTGCCTGAAATCACTTTTTTTCAGGTTGGACCGGTGCCACCATGGACTATAAGGACCACGACGGAGACT
ACAAGGATCATGATATTGATTACAAAGACGATGACGATAAGATGGCCCCAAAGAAGAAGCGGAAGGTCGG
TATCCACGGAGTCCCAGCAGCCGACAAGAAGTACAGCATCGGCCTGGCCATCGGCACCAACTCTGTGGGC
TGGGCCGTGATCACCGACGAGTACAAGGTGCCCAGCAAGAAATTCAAGGTGCTGGGCAACACCGACCGGC
ACAGCATCAAGAAGAACCTGATCGGAGCCCTGCTGTTCGACAGCGGCGAAACAGCCGAGGCCACCCGGCT
GAAGAGAACCGCCAGAAGAAGATACACCAGACGGAAGAACCGGATCTGCTATCTGCAAGAGATCTTCAGC
AACGAGATGGCCAAGGTGGACGACAGCTTCTTCCACAGACTGGAAGAGTCCTTCCTGGTGGAAGAGGATA
AGAAGCACGAGCGGCACCCCATCTTCGGCAACATCGTGGACGAGGTGGCCTACCACGAGAAGTACCCCAC
CATCTACCACCTGAGAAAGAAACTGGTGGACAGCACCGACAAGGCCGACCTGCGGCTGATCTATCTGGCC
CTGGCCCACATGATCAAGTTCCGGGGCCACTTCCTGATCGAGGGCGACCTGAACCCCGACAACAGCGACG
TGGACAAGCTGTTCATCCAGCTGGTGCAGACCTACAACCAGCTGTTCGAGGAAAACCCCATCAACGCCAG
CGGCGTGGACGCCAAGGCCATCCTGTCTGCCAGACTGAGCAAGAGCAGACGGCTGGAAAATCTGATCGCC
CAGCTGCCCGGCGAGAAGAAGAATGGCCTGTTCGGCAACCTGATTGCCCTGAGCCTGGGCCTGACCCCCA
ACTTCAAGAGCAACTTCGACCTGGCCGAGGATGCCAAACTGCAGCTGAGCAAGGACACCTACGACGACGA
CCTGGACAACCTGCTGGCCCAGATCGGCGACCAGTACGCCGACCTGTTTCTGGCCGCCAAGAACCTGTCC
GACGCCATCCTGCTGAGCGACATCCTGAGAGTGAACACCGAGATCACCAAGGCCCCCCTGAGCGCCTCTA
TGATCAAGAGATACGACGAGCACCACCAGGACCTGACCCTGCTGAAAGCTCTCGTGCGGCAGCAGCTGCC
TGAGAAGTACAAAGAGATTTTCTTCGACCAGAGCAAGAACGGCTACGCCGGCTACATTGACGGCGGAGCC
AGCCAGGAAGAGTTCTACAAGTTCATCAAGCCCATCCTGGAAAAGATGGACGGCACCGAGGAACTGCTCG
TGAAGCTGAACAGAGAGGACCTGCTGCGGAAGCAGCGGACCTTCGACAACGGCAGCATCCCCCACCAGAT
CCACCTGGGAGAGCTGCACGCCATTCTGCGGCGGCAGGAAGATTTTTACCCATTCCTGAAGGACAACCGG
GAAAAGATCGAGAAGATCCTGACCTTCCGCATCCCCTACTACGTGGGCCCTCTGGCCAGGGGAAACAGCA
GATTCGCCTGGATGACCAGAAAGAGCGAGGAAACCATCACCCCCTGGAACTTCGAGGAAGTGGTGGACAA
GGGCGCTTCCGCCCAGAGCTTCATCGAGCGGATGACCAACTTCGATAAGAACCTGCCCAACGAGAAGGTG
CTGCCCAAGCACAGCCTGCTGTACGAGTACTTCACCGTGTATAACGAGCTGACCAAAGTGAAATACGTGA
CCGAGGGAATGAGAAAGCCCGCCTTCCTGAGCGGCGAGCAGAAAAAGGCCATCGTGGACCTGCTGTTCAA
GACCAACCGGAAAGTGACCGTGAAGCAGCTGAAAGAGGACTACTTCAAGAAAATCGAGTGCTTCGACTCC
GTGGAAATCTCCGGCGTGGAAGATCGGTTCAACGCCTCCCTGGGCACATACCACGATCTGCTGAAAATTA
TCAAGGACAAGGACTTCCTGGACAATGAGGAAAACGAGGACATTCTGGAAGATATCGTGCTGACCCTGAC
ACTGTTTGAGGACAGAGAGATGATCGAGGAACGGCTGAAAACCTATGCCCACCTGTTCGACGACAAAGTG
ATGAAGCAGCTGAAGCGGCGGAGATACACCGGCTGGGGCAGGCTGAGCCGGAAGCTGATCAACGGCATCC
GGGACAAGCAGTCCGGCAAGACAATCCTGGATTTCCTGAAGTCCGACGGCTTCGCCAACAGAAACTTCAT
GCAGCTGATCCACGACGACAGCCTGACCTTTAAAGAGGACATCCAGAAAGCCCAGGTGTCCGGCCAGGGC
GATAGCCTGCACGAGCACATTGCCAATCTGGCCGGCAGCCCCGCCATTAAGAAGGGCATCCTGCAGACAG
TGAAGGTGGTGGACGAGCTCGTGAAAGTGATGGGCCGGCACAAGCCCGAGAACATCGTGATCGAAATGGC
CAGAGAGAACCAGACCACCCAGAAGGGACAGAAGAACAGCCGCGAGAGAATGAAGCGGATCGAAGAGGGC
ATCAAAGAGCTGGGCAGCCAGATCCTGAAAGAACACCCCGTGGAAAACACCCAGCTGCAGAACGAGAAGC
TGTACCTGTACTACCTGCAGAATGGGCGGGATATGTACGTGGACCAGGAACTGGACATCAACCGGCTGTC
CGACTACGATGTGGACCATATCGTGCCTCAGAGCTTTCTGAAGGACGACTCCATCGACAACAAGGTGCTG
ACCAGAAGCGACAAGAACCGGGGCAAGAGCGACAACGTGCCCTCCGAAGAGGTCGTGAAGAAGATGAAGA
ACTACTGGCGGCAGCTGCTGAACGCCAAGCTGATTACCCAGAGAAAGTTCGACAATCTGACCAAGGCCGA
GAGAGGCGGCCTGAGCGAACTGGATAAGGCCGGCTTCATCAAGAGACAGCTGGTGGAAACCCGGCAGATC
ACAAAGCACGTGGCACAGATCCTGGACTCCCGGATGAACACTAAGTACGACGAGAATGACAAGCTGATCC
GGGAAGTGAAAGTGATCACCCTGAAGTCCAAGCTGGTGTCCGATTTCCGGAAGGATTTCCAGTTTTACAA
AGTGCGCGAGATCAACAACTACCACCACGCCCACGACGCCTACCTGAACGCCGTCGTGGGAACCGCCCTG
ATCAAAAAGTACCCTAAGCTGGAAAGCGAGTTCGTGTACGGCGACTACAAGGTGTACGACGTGCGGAAGA
TGATCGCCAAGAGCGAGCAGGAAATCGGCAAGGCTACCGCCAAGTACTTCTTCTACAGCAACATCATGAA
CTTTTTCAAGACCGAGATTACCCTGGCCAACGGCGAGATCCGGAAGCGGCCTCTGATCGAGACAAACGGC
GAAACCGGGGAGATCGTGTGGGATAAGGGCCGGGATTTTGCCACCGTGCGGAAAGTGCTGAGCATGCCCC
AAGTGAATATCGTGAAAAAGACCGAGGTGCAGACAGGCGGCTTCAGCAAAGAGTCTATCCTGCCCAAGAG
GAACAGCGATAAGCTGATCGCCAGAAAGAAGGACTGGGACCCTAAGAAGTACGGCGGCTTCGACAGCCCC
ACCGTGGCCTATTCTGTGCTGGTGGTGGCCAAAGTGGAAAAGGGCAAGTCCAAGAAACTGAAGAGTGTGA
AAGAGCTGCTGGGGATCACCATCATGGAAAGAAGCAGCTTCGAGAAGAATCCCATCGACTTTCTGGAAGC
CAAGGGCTACAAAGAAGTGAAAAAGGACCTGATCATCAAGCTGCCTAAGTACTCCCTGTTCGAGCTGGAA
AACGGCCGGAAGAGAATGCTGGCCTCTGCCGGCGAACTGCAGAAGGGAAACGAACTGGCCCTGCCCTCCA
AATATGTGAACTTCCTGTACCTGGCCAGCCACTATGAGAAGCTGAAGGGCTCCCCCGAGGATAATGAGCA
GAAACAGCTGTTTGTGGAACAGCACAAGCACTACCTGGACGAGATCATCGAGCAGATCAGCGAGTTCTCC
AAGAGAGTGATCCTGGCCGACGCTAATCTGGACAAAGTGCTGTCCGCCTACAACAAGCACCGGGATAAGC
CCATCAGAGAGCAGGCCGAGAATATCATCCACCTGTTTACCCTGACCAATCTGGGAGCCCCTGCCGCCTT
CAAGTACTTTGACACCACCATCGACCGGAAGAGGTACACCAGCACCAAAGAGGTGCTGGACGCCACCCTG
ATCCACCAGAGCATCACCGGCCTGTACGAGACACGGATCGACCTGTCTCAGCTGGGAGGCGACAAAAGGC
CGGCGGCCACGAAAAAGGCCGGCCAGGCAAAAAAGAAAAAGGAATTCGGCAGTGGAGAGGGCAGAGGAAG
TCTGCTAACATGCGGTGACGTCGAGGAGAATCCTGGCCCAATGACCGAGTACAAGCCCACGGTGCGCCTC
GCCACCCGCGACGACGTCCCCAGGGCCGTACGCACCCTCGCCGCCGCGTTCGCCGACTACCCCGCCACGC
GCCACACCGTCGATCCGGACCGCCACATCGAGCGGGTCACCGAGCTGCAAGAACTCTTCCTCACGCGCGT
CGGGCTCGACATCGGCAAGGTGTGGGTCGCGGACGACGGCGCCGCGGTGGCGGTCTGGACCACGCCGGAG
AGCGTCGAAGCGGGGGCGGTGTTCGCCGAGATCGGCCCGCGCATGGCCGAGTTGAGCGGTTCCCGGCTGG
CCGCGCAGCAACAGATGGAAGGCCTCCTGGCGCCGCACCGGCCCAAGGAGCCCGCGTGGTTCCTGGCCAC
CGTCGGAGTCTCGCCCGACCACCAGGGCAAGGGTCTGGGCAGCGCCGTCGTGCTCCCCGGAGTGGAGGCG
GCCGAGCGCGCCGGGGTGCCCGCCTTCCTGGAGACCTCCGCGCCCCGCAACCTCCCCTTCTACGAGCGGC
TCGGCTTCACCGTCACCGCCGACGTCGAGGTGCCCGAAGGACCGCGCACCTGGTGCATGACCCGCAAGCC
CGGTGCCTGAGAATTCTAACTAGAGCTCGCTGATCAGCCTCGACTGTGCCTTCTAGTTGCCAGCCATCTG
TTGTTTGCCCCTCCCCCGTGCCTTCCTTGACCCTGGAAGGTGCCACTCCCACTGTCCTTTCCTAATAAAA
TGAGGAAATTGCATCGCATTGTCTGAGTAGGTGTCATTCTATTCTGGGGGGTGGGGTGGGGCAGGACAGC
AAGGGGGAGGATTGGGAAGAGAATAGCAGGCATGCTGGGGAGCGGCCGCAGGAACCCCTAGTGATGGAGT
TGGCCACTCCCTCTCTGCGCGCTCGCTCGCTCACTGAGGCCGGGCGACCAAAGGTCGCCCGACGCCCGGG
CTTTGCCCGGGCGGCCTCAGTGAGCGAGCGAGCGCGCAGCTGCCTGCAGGGGCGCCTGATGCGGTATTTT
CTCCTTACGCATCTGTGCGGTATTTCACACCGCATA
[95 nt withheld, positions 5777-5871]
T
[46 nt withheld, positions 5873-5918]
C
[141 nt withheld, positions 5920-6060]
CCTTTGACGTTGGAGTCCACGTTCTTT
[37 nt withheld, positions 6088-6124]
ACTCTATCTCGGGCTATTCTTTTGATTTATAAGGGATTTTGCCGATTTCGGTCTATTGGTTAAAAAATGA
GCTGATTTAACAAAAATTTAACGCGAATTTTAACAAAATATTAACGTTTACAATTTTATGGTGCACTCTC
AGTACAATCTGCTCTGATGCCGCATAGTTAAGCCAGCCCCGACACCCGCCAACACCCGCTGACGCGCCCT
GACGGGCTTGTCTGCTCCCGGCATCCGCTTACAGACAAGCTGTGACCGTCTCCGGGAGCTGCATGTGTCA
GAGGTTTTCACCGTCATCACCGAAACGCGCGAGACGAAAGGGCCTCGTGATACGCCTATTTTTATAGGTT
AATGTCATGATAATAATGGTTTCTTAGACGTCAGGTGGCACTTTTCGGGGAAATGTGCGCGGAACCCCTA
TTTGTTTATTTTTCTAAATACATTCAAATATGTATCCGCTCATGAGACAATAACCCTGATAAATGCTTCA
ATAATATTGAAAAAGGAAGAGTATGAGTATTCAACATTTCCGTGTCGCCCTTATTCCCTTTTTTGCGGCA
TTTTGCCTTCCTGTTTTTGCTCACCCAGAAACGCTGGTGAAAGTAAAAGATGCTGAAGATCAGTTGGGTG
CACGAGTGGGTTACATCGAACTGGATCTCAACAGCGGTAAGATCCTTGAGAGTTTTCGCCCCGAAGAACG
TTTTCCAATGATGAGCACTTTTAAAGTTCTGCTATGTGGCGCGGTATTATCCCGTATTGACGCCGGGCAA
GAGCAACTCGGTCGCCGCATACACTATTCTCAGAATGACTTGGTTGAGTACTCACCAGTCACAGAAAAGC
ATCTTACGGATGGCATGACAGTAAGAGAATTATGCAGTGCTGCCATAACCATGAGTGATAACACTGCGGC
CAACTTACTTCTGACAACGATCGGAGGACCGAAGGAGCTAACCGCTTTTTTGCACAACATGGGGGATCAT
GTAACTCGCCTTGATCGTTGGGAACCGGAGCTGAATGAAGCCATACCAAACGACGAGCGTGACACCACGA
TGCCTGTAGCAATGGCAACAACGTTGCGCAAACTATTAACTGGCGAACTACTTACTCTAGCTTCCCGGCA
ACAATTAATAGACTGGATGGAGGCGGATAAAGTTGCAGGACCACTTCTGCGCTCGGCCCTTCCGGCTGGC
TGGTTTATTGCTGATAAATCTGGAGCCGGTGAGCGTGGAAGCCGCGGTATCATTGCAGCACTGGGGCCAG
ATGGTAAGCCCTCCCGTATCGTAGTTATCTACACGACGGGGAGTCAGGCAACTATGGATGAACGAAATAG
ACAGATCGCTGAGATAGGTGCCTCACTGATTAAGCATTGGTAACTGTCAGACCAAGTTTACTCATATATA
CTTTAGATTGATTTAAAACTTCATTTTTAATTTAAAAGGATCTAGGTGAAGATCCTTTTTGATAATCTCA
TGACCAAAATCCCTTAACGTGAGTTTTCGTTCCACTGAGCGTCAGACCCCGTAGAAAAGATCAAAGGATC
TTCTTGAGATCCTTTTTTTCTGCGCGTAATCTGCTGCTTGCAAACAAAAAAACCACCGCTACCAGCGGTG
GTTTGTTTGCCGGATCAAGAGCTACCAACTCTTTTTCCGAAGGTAACTGGCTTCAGCAGAGCGCAGATAC
CAAATACTGTTCTTCTAGTGTAGCCGTAGTTAGGCCACCACTTCAAGAACTCTGTAGCACCGCCTACATA
CCTCGCTCTGCTAATCCTGTTACCAGTGGCTGCTGCCAGTGGCGATAAGTCGTGTCTTACCGGGTTGGAC
TCAAGACGATAGTTACCGGATAAGGCGCAGCGGTCGGGCTGAACGGGGGGTTCGTGCACACAGCCCAGCT
TGGAGCGAACGACCTACACCGAACTGAGATACCTACAGCGTGAGCTATGAGAAAGCGCCACGCTTCCCGA
AGGGAGAAAGGCGGACAGGTATCCGGTAAGCGGCAGGGTCGGAACAGGAGAGCGCACGAGGGAGCTTCCA
GGGGGAAACGCCTGGTATCTTTATAGTCCTGTCGGGTTTCGCCACCTCTGACTTGAGCGTCGATTTTTGT
GATGCTCGTCAGGGGGGCGGAGCCTATGGAAAAACGCCAGCAACGCGGCCTTTTTACGGTTCCTGGCCTT
TTGCTGGCCTTTTGCTCACATGTGAGGGCCTATTTCCCATGATTCCTTCATATTTGCATATACGATACAA
GGCTGTTAGAGAGATAATTGGAATTAATTTGACTGTAAACACAAAGATATTAGTACAAAATACGTGACGT
AGAAAGTAATAATTTCTTGGGTAGTTTGCAGTTTTAAAATTATGTTTTAAAATGGACTATCATATGCTTA
CCGTAACTTGAAAGTATTTCGATTTCTTGGCTTTATATATCTTGTGGAAAGGACGAAACACCGTCTGTCC
CCCAGGGTCGGTAGTTTTAGAGCTAGAAATAGCAAGTTAAAATAAGGCTAGTCCGTTATCAACTTGAAAA
AGTGGCACCGAGTCGGTGCTTTTTTGTTTTAGAGCTAGAAATAGCAAGTTAAAATAAGGCTAGTCCGTTT
TTAGCGCGTGCGCCAATTCTGCAGACAAATGGCTCTAGAGGTACCCGTTACATAACTTACGGTAAATGGC
CCGCCTGGCTGACCGCCCAACGACCCCCGCCCATTGACGTCAATAGTAACGCCAATAGGGACTTTCCATT
GACGTCAATGGGTGGAGTATTTACGGTAAACTGCCCACTTGGCAGTACATCAAGTGTATCATATGCCAAG
TACGCCCCCTATTGACGTCAATGACGGTAAATGGCCCGCCTGGCATTGTGCCCAGTACATGACCTTATGG
GACTTTCCTACTTGGCAGTACATCTACGTATTAGTCATCGCTATTACCATGGTCGAGGTGAGCCCCACGT
TCTGCTTCACTCTCCCCATCTCCCCCCCCTCCCCACCCCCAATTTTGTATTTATTTATTTTTTAATTATT
TTGTGCAGCGATGGGGGCGGGGGGGGGGGGGG
Features (pLannotate 1.2.2; 19 found; start..end, strand, type, name):
    148..375     +  intron         hybrid intron: hybrid between chicken β-actin (CBA) and minute virus of mice (MMV) introns (Gray et al., 2011)
    513..2228    +  CDS            Cas9(N): N-terminal portion of Streptococcus pyogenes Cas9 (Zetsche et al., 2015)
   2115..4613    +  CDS            Cas9(C): C-terminal portion of Streptococcus pyogenes Cas9 (Zetsche et al., 2015)
   4614..4661    +  CDS            nucleoplasmin NLS: bipartite nuclear localization signal from nucleoplasmin
   4731..5330    +  CDS            PuroR (fragment): puromycin N-acetyltransferase; pac from Streptomyces; confers resistance to puromycin
   5364..5475    +  polyA_signal   bGH poly(A) signal: bovine growth hormone polyadenylation signal
   5580..5720    +  repeat_region  AAV2 ITR: inverted terminal repeat of adeno-associated virus serotype 2 inverted
   5725..5776    -  misc_feature   bom (fragment): basis of mobility region from pBR322
   5795..6250    +  rep_origin     f1 ori (sequence partly withheld): f1 bacteriophage origin of replication; arrow indicates direction of (+) strand synthesis
   6251..6300    -  misc_feature   bom (fragment): basis of mobility region from pBR322
   6402..6437    -  CDS            rop (fragment): Rop protein, which maintains plasmids at low copy number; rop
   6532..6636    +  promoter       AmpR promoter: bla
   6637..7497    +  CDS            AmpR: β-lactamase; bla; confers resistance to ampicillin, carbenicillin, and related antibiotics
   7668..8256    +  rep_origin     ori: high-copy-number ColE1/pMB1/pBR322/pUC origin of replication
   8318..8558    +  promoter       U6 promoter: RNA polymerase III promoter for human U6 snRNA
   8588..8663    +  misc_RNA       gRNA scaffold: guide RNA scaffold for the Streptococcus pyogenes CRISPR/Cas9 system
   8670..8713    +  misc_RNA       gRNA scaffold (fragment): guide RNA scaffold for the Streptococcus pyogenes CRISPR/Cas9 system
   8760..9045    +  enhancer       CMV enhancer: human cytomegalovirus immediate early enhancer; contains an 18-bp deletion relative to the standard CMV enhancer
   9047..147     +  promoter       chicken β-actin promoter (across the origin): No description available
