[The description below was written by a language model from this plasmid's Addgene catalogue record and pLannotate feature annotations shown in this document.]
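Description:
HEY2.1.2-gDNA is a mammalian CRISPR expression plasmid built on the pX462 backbone, carrying both a guide RNA cassette and a Streptococcus pyogenes Cas9 coding sequence on one vector. A 20-nt spacer targeting human HEY2 was inserted at the paired BbsI sites, which were destroyed in the process, placing it between the human U6 RNA polymerase III promoter and the S. pyogenes gRNA scaffold. The depositor notes that the recorded guide sequence includes the PAM, which is not part of the cloned spacer. The insert name "HEY2-Nickase2" and the choice of pX462 point to the nickase form of Cas9, with this guide presumably serving as one member of a paired-nick set. The feature table itself annotates only Cas9 as two overlapping N- and C-terminal segments and does not call out the nickase mutation.

Cas9 expression is driven by a hybrid promoter consisting of the CMV enhancer, the chicken β-actin promoter (which spans the sequence origin) and a hybrid CBA/MVM intron. The coding sequence ends in a nucleoplasmin bipartite NLS and is followed by a puromycin N-acetyltransferase gene, allowing enrichment of transfected cells with puromycin, and then a bGH polyadenylation signal. The short gap between the NLS and PuroR is unannotated, so the record does not state how the two are linked. A single AAV2 ITR, an f1 origin and small bom and rop fragments are backbone remnants. In bacteria the plasmid replicates from a high-copy pUC-type origin and is selected with ampicillin. Its stated purpose is to cut or nick the HEY2 locus to create GFP fusion proteins; the GFP donor is not part of this plasmid.
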