Addgene plasmid #175874: HEY2.1.2-gDNA
Purpose: CRISPR/Cas9 plasmid to create GFP fusion proteins
Depositing lab: Barbara Stranger & Kevin White. Depositing organization: University of Chicago.
Backbone
  Vector backbone: pX462
  Backbone manufacturer: addgene ID: 62987
  Vector type: CRISPR
Growth in bacteria
  Bacterial resistance: Ampicillin, 100 μg/mL
  Growth temperature: 37°C
  Growth strain: DH5alpha
  Copy number: High Copy
Gene/Insert
  Gene/Insert name: HEY2-Nickase2
  gRNA/shRNA sequence: TCTGTCCCCCAGGGTCGGTA(AGG)
  Species: H. sapiens (human)
  Cloning method: Restriction Enzyme; 5′ cloning site BbsI (destroyed during cloning); 3′ cloning site BbsI (destroyed during cloning)
Terms and licenses: Academic/Nonprofit Terms; Industry Terms: Not Available to Industry
Depositor comments: gRNA sequence also includes uncloned PAM
How to cite: HEY2.1.2-gDNA was a gift from Barbara Stranger & Kevin White (Addgene plasmid # 175874 ; http://n2t.net/addgene:175874 ; RRID:Addgene_175874)
